>Addgene plasmid #216491 | pcDNA3.1-HaloAKAR2.1-NES-T2A-EGFP-CAAX | addgene full sequence | sequence record 431039 | Addgene NGS Result
GACGGATCGGGAGATCTCCCGATCCCCTATGGTGCACTCTCAGTACAATCTGCTCTGATGCCGCATAGTT
AAGCCAGTATCTGCTCCCTGCTTGTGTGTTGGAGGTCGCTGAGTAGTGCGCGAGCAAAATTTAAGCTACA
ACAAGGCAAGGCTTGACCGACAATTGCATGAAGAATCTGCTTAGGGTTAGGCGTTTTGCGCTGCTTCGCG
ATGTACGGGCCAGATATACGCGTTGACATTGATTATTGACTAGTTATTAATAGTAATCAATTACGGGGTC
ATTAGTTCATAGCCCATATATGGAGTTCCGCGTTACATAACTTACGGTAAATGGCCCGCCTGGCTGACCG
CCCAACGACCCCCGCCCATTGACGTCAATAATGACGTATGTTCCCATAGTAACGCCAATAGGGACTTTCC
ATTGACGTCAATGGGTGGAGTATTTACGGTAAACTGCCCACTTGGCAGTACATCAAGTGTATCATATGCC
AAGTACGCCCCCTATTGACGTCAATGACGGTAAATGGCCCGCCTGGCATTATGCCCAGTACATGACCTTA
TGGGACTTTCCTACTTGGCAGTACATCTACGTATTAGTCATCGCTATTACCATGGTGATGCGGTTTTGGC
AGTACATCAATGGGCGTGGATAGCGGTTTGACTCACGGGGATTTCCAAGTCTCCACCCCATTGACGTCAA
TGGGAGTTTGTTTTGGCACCAAAATCAACGGGACTTTCCAAAATGTCGTAACAACTCCGCCCCATTGACG
CAAATGGGCGGTAGGCGTGTACGGTGGGAGGTCTATATAAGCAGAGCTCTCTGGCTAACTAGAGAACCCA
CTGCTTACTGGCTTATCGAAATTAATACGACTCACTATAGGGAGACCCAAGCTGGCTAGCGTTTAAACTT
AAGCTTGCGGCCGCCACCGGATCCATGCTGCGTCGCGCCACCCTGGTGGACGGCGGCACCGGCGGCAGCG
AGCTCAGCATGCGGCGGGAGACCTTCCAGGCCTTCCGCACCACCGACGTCGGCCGCAAGCTGATCATCGA
TCAGAACGTTTTTATCGAGGGTACGCTGCCGATGGGTGTCGTCCGCCCGCTGACTGAAGTCGAGATGGAC
CATTACCGCGAGCCGTTCCTGAATCCTGTTGACCGCGAGCCACTGTGGCGCTTCCCAAACGAGCTGCCAA
TCGCCGGTGAGCCAGCGAACATCGTCGCGCTGGTCGAAGAATACATGGACTGGCTGCACCAGTCCCCTGT
CCCGAAGCTGCTGTTCTGGGGCACCCCAGGCGTTCTGATCCCACCGGCCGAAGCCGCTCGCCTGGCCAAA
AGCCTGCCTAACTGCAAGGCTGTGGACATCGGCCCGGGTCTGAATCTGCTGCAAGAAGACAACCCGGACC
TGATCGGCAGCGAGATCGCGCGCTGGCTGTCGACGCTCGAGATTTCCGGCGAGCCAACCACTGGAGGCAG
CGGAGGCACAGGAGGCAGCGGAGGCACAGGAGGCAGCATGGCAGAAATCGGTACTGGCTTTCCATTCGAC
CCCCATTATGTGGAAGTCCTGGGCGAGCGCATGCACTACGTCGATGTTGGTCCGCGCGATGGCACCCCTG
TGCTGTTCCTGCACGGTAACCCGACCTCCTCCTACGTGTGGCGCAACATCATCCCGCATGTTGCACCGAC
CCATCGCTGCATTGCTCCAGACCTGATCGGTATGGGCAAATCCGACAAACCAGACCTGGGTTATTTCTTC
GACGACCACGTCCGCTTCATGGATGCCTTCATCGAAGCCCTGGGTCTGGAAGAGGTCGTCCTGGTCATTC
ACGACTGGGGCTCCGCTCTGGGTTTCCACTGGGCCAAGCGCAATCCAGAGCGCGTCAAAGGTATTGCATT
TATGGAGTTCATCCGCCCTATCCCGACCTGGGACGAATGGACCATCAGCAAGTTTTCTCAAGAACAGATC
GGCGAAAACATTGTGTGCAGGGTCATTTGTACCACGGGTCAAATTCCCATCCGAGATTTGTCAGCTGATA
TTTCACAAGTGCTTAAGGAAAAACGATCCATAAAGAAAGTTTGGACATTTGGTAGAAACCCAGCCTGTGA
CTATCATTTAGGAAACATTTCAAGACTGTCAAATAAGCATTTCCAAATACTACTAGGAGAAGACGGTAAC
CTTTTATTGAATGACATTTCCACTAATGGGACCTGGTTAAATGGGCAAAAAGTCGAGAAGAACAGCAATC
AGTTACTGTCTCAAGGTGATGAAATAACCGTTGGTGTAGGCGTGGAATCAGATATTTTATCTCTGGTCAT
TTTCATAAACGACAAATTTAAGCAGTGCCTCGAGCAGAACAAAGTTGATCGCCTGCCCCCCCTGGAGCGC
CTGACCCTGGGCCGCGGCAGTGGAGAGGGCAGAGGAAGTCTGCTAACATGCGGTGACGTCGAGGAGAATC
CTGGCCCAGTGAGCAAGGGCGAGGAGCTGTTCACCGGGGTGGTGCCCATCCTGGTCGAGCTGGACGGCGA
CGTAAACGGCCACAAGTTCAGCGTGTCCGGCGAGGGCGAGGGCGATGCCACCTACGGCAAGCTGACCCTG
AAGTTCATCTGCACCACCGGCAAGCTGCCCGTGCCCTGGCCCACCCTCGTGACCACCCTGACCTACGGCG
TGCAGTGCTTCAGCCGCTACCCCGACCACATGAAGCAGCACGACTTCTTCAAGTCCGCCATGCCCGAAGG
CTACGTCCAGGAGCGCACCATCTTCTTCAAGGACGACGGCAACTACAAGACCCGCGCCGAGGTGAAGTTC
GAGGGCGACACCCTGGTGAACCGCATCGAGCTGAAGGGCATCGACTTCAAGGAGGACGGCAACATCCTGG
GGCACAAGCTGGAGTACAACTACAACAGCCACAACGTCTATATCATGGCCGACAAGCAGAAGAACGGCAT
CAAGGTGAACTTCAAGATCCGCCACAACATCGAGGACGGCAGCGTGCAGCTCGCCGACCACTACCAGCAG
AACACCCCCATCGGCGACGGCCCCGTGCTGCTGCCCGACAACCACTACCTGAGCACCCAGTCCGCCCTGA
GCAAAGACCCCAACGAGAAGCGCGATCACATGGTCCTGCTGGAGTTCGTGACCGCCGCCGGGATCACTCT
CGGCATGGACGAGCTGTACAAGAAGAAGAAGAAGAAGAGCAAGACCAAGTGCGTGATCATGTAAGAATTC
TGCAGATATCCAGCACAGTGGCGGCCGCTCGAGTCTAGAGGGCCCGTTTAAACCCGCTGATCAGCCTCGA
CTGTGCCTTCTAGTTGCCAGCCATCTGTTGTTTGCCCCTCCCCCGTGCCTTCCTTGACCCTGGAAGGTGC
CACTCCCACTGTCCTTTCCTAATAAAATGAGGAAATTGCATCGCATTGTCTGAGTAGGTGTCATTCTATT
CTGGGGGGTGGGGTGGGGCAGGACAGCAAGGGGGAGGATTGGGAAGACAATAGCAGGCATGCTGGGGATG
CGGTGGGCTCTATGGCTTCTGAGGCGGAAAGAACCAGCTGGGGCTCTAGGGGGTATCCCC
[124 nt withheld, positions 3561-3684]
C
[91 nt withheld, positions 3686-3776]
A
[49 nt withheld, positions 3778-3826]
CCTTTGACGTTGGAGTCCACGTTCTTT
[37 nt withheld, positions 3854-3890]
ACCCTATCTCGGTCTATTCTTTTGATTTATAAGGGATTTTGCCGATTTCGGCCTATTGGTTAAAAAATGA
GCTGATTTAACAAAAATTTAACGCGAATTAATTCTGTGGAATGTGTGTCAGTTAGGGTGTGGAAAGTCCC
CAGGCTCCCCAGCAGGCAGAAGTATGCAAAGCATGCATCTCAATTAGTCAGCAACCAGGTGTGGAAAGTC
CCCAGGCTCCCCAGCAGGCAGAAGTATGCAAAGCATGCATCTCAATTAGTCAGCAACCATAGTCCCGCCC
CTAACTCCGCCCATCCCGCCCCTAACTCCGCCCAGTTCCGCCCATTCTCCGCCCCATGGCTGACTAATTT
TTTTTATTTATGCAGAGGCCGAGGCCGCCTCTGCCTCTGAGCTATTCCAGAAGTAGTGAGGAGGCTTTTT
TGGAGGCCTAGGCTTTTGCAAAAAGCTCCCGGGAGCTTGTATATCCATTTTCGGATCTGATCAAGAGACA
GGATGAGGATCGTTTCGCATGATTGAACAAGATGGATTGCACGCAGGTTCTCCGGCCGCTTGGGTGGAGA
GGCTATTCGGCTATGACTGGGCACAACAGACAATCGGCTGCTCTGATGCCGCCGTGTTCCGGCTGTCAGC
GCAGGGGCGCCCGGTTCTTTTTGTCAAGACCGACCTGTCCGGTGCCCTGAATGAACTGCAGGACGAGGCA
GCGCGGCTATCGTGGCTGGCCACGACGGGCGTTCCTTGCGCAGCTGTGCTCGACGTTGTCACTGAAGCGG
GAAGGGACTGGCTGCTATTGGGCGAAGTGCCGGGGCAGGATCTCCTGTCATCTCACCTTGCTCCTGCCGA
GAAAGTATCCATCATGGCTGATGCAATGCGGCGGCTGCATACGCTTGATCCGGCTACCTGCCCATTCGAC
CACCAAGCGAAACATCGCATCGAGCGAGCACGTACTCGGATGGAAGCCGGTCTTGTCGATCAGGATGATC
TGGACGAAGAGCATCAGGGGCTCGCGCCAGCCGAACTGTTCGCCAGGCTCAAGGCGCGCATGCCCGACGG
CGAGGATCTCGTCGTGACCCATGGCGATGCCTGCTTGCCGAATATCATGGTGGAAAATGGCCGCTTTTCT
GGATTCATCGACTGTGGCCGGCTGGGTGTGGCGGACCGCTATCAGGACATAGCGTTGGCTACCCGTGATA
TTGCTGAAGAGCTTGGCGGCGAATGGGCTGACCGCTTCCTCGTGCTTTACGGTATCGCCGCTCCCGATTC
GAAGCGCATCGCCTTCTATCGCCTTCTTGACGAGTTCTTCTGAGCGGGACTCTGGGGTTCGAAATGACCG
ACCAAGCGACGCCCAACCTGCCATCACGAGATTTCGATTCCACCGCCGCCTTCTATGAAAGGTTGGGCTT
CGGAATCGTTTTCCGGGACGCCGGCTGGATGATCCTCCAGCGCGGGGATCTCATGCTGGAGTTCTTCGCC
CACCCCAACTTGTTTATTGCAGCTTATAATGGTTACAAATAAAGCAATAGCATCACAAATTTCACAAATA
AAGCATTTTTTTCACTGCATTCTAGTTGTGGTTTGTCCAAACTCATCAATGTATCTTATCATGTCTGTAT
ACCGTCGACCTCTAGCTAGAGCTTGGCGTAATCATGGTCATAGCTGTTTCCTGTGTGAAATTGTTATCCG
CTCACAATTCCACACAACATACGAGCCGGAAGCATAAAGTGTAAAGCCTGGGGTGCCTAATGAGTGAGCT
AACTCACATTAATTGCGTTGCGCTCACTGCCCGCTTTCCAGTCGGGAAACCTGTCGTGCCAGCTGCATTA
ATGAATCGGCCAACGCGCGGGGAGAGGCGGTTTGCGTATTGGGCGCTCTTCCGCTTCCTCGCTCACTGAC
TCGCTGCGCTCGGTCGTTCGGCTGCGGCGAGCGGTATCAGCTCACTCAAAGGCGGTAATACGGTTATCCA
CAGAATCAGGGGATAACGCAGGAAAGAACATGTGAGCAAAAGGCCAGCAAAAGGCCAGGAACCGTAAAAA
GGCCGCGTTGCTGGCGTTTTTCCATAGGCTCCGCCCCCCTGACGAGCATCACAAAAATCGACGCTCAAGT
CAGAGGTGGCGAAACCCGACAGGACTATAAAGATACCAGGCGTTTCCCCCTGGAAGCTCCCTCGTGCGCT
CTCCTGTTCCGACCCTGCCGCTTACCGGATACCTGTCCGCCTTTCTCCCTTCGGGAAGCGTGGCGCTTTC
TCATAGCTCACGCTGTAGGTATCTCAGTTCGGTGTAGGTCGTTCGCTCCAAGCTGGGCTGTGTGCACGAA
CCCCCCGTTCAGCCCGACCGCTGCGCCTTATCCGGTAACTATCGTCTTGAGTCCAACCCGGTAAGACACG
ACTTATCGCCACTGGCAGCAGCCACTGGTAACAGGATTAGCAGAGCGAGGTATGTAGGCGGTGCTACAGA
GTTCTTGAAGTGGTGGCCTAACTACGGCTACACTAGAAGAACAGTATTTGGTATCTGCGCTCTGCTGAAG
CCAGTTACCTTCGGAAAAAGAGTTGGTAGCTCTTGATCCGGCAAACAAACCACCGCTGGTAGCGGTGGTT
TTTTTGTTTGCAAGCAGCAGATTACGCGCAGAAAAAAAGGATCTCAAGAAGATCCTTTGATCTTTTCTAC
GGGGTCTGACGCTCAGTGGAACGAAAACTCACGTTAAGGGATTTTGGTCATGAGATTATCAAAAAGGATC
TTCACCTAGATCCTTTTAAATTAAAAATGAAGTTTTAAATCAATCTAAAGTATATATGAGTAAACTTGGT
CTGACAGTTACCAATGCTTAATCAGTGAGGCACCTATCTCAGCGATCTGTCTATTTCGTTCATCCATAGT
TGCCTGACTCCCCGTCGTGTAGATAACTACGATACGGGAGGGCTTACCATCTGGCCCCAGTGCTGCAATG
ATACCGCGAGACCCACGCTCACCGGCTCCAGATTTATCAGCAATAAACCAGCCAGCCGGAAGGGCCGAGC
GCAGAAGTGGTCCTGCAACTTTATCCGCCTCCATCCAGTCTATTAATTGTTGCCGGGAAGCTAGAGTAAG
TAGTTCGCCAGTTAATAGTTTGCGCAACGTTGTTGCCATTGCTACAGGCATCGTGGTGTCACGCTCGTCG
TTTGGTATGGCTTCATTCAGCTCCGGTTCCCAACGATCAAGGCGAGTTACATGATCCCCCATGTTGTGCA
AAAAAGCGGTTAGCTCCTTCGGTCCTCCGATCGTTGTCAGAAGTAAGTTGGCCGCAGTGTTATCACTCAT
GGTTATGGCAGCACTGCATAATTCTCTTACTGTCATGCCATCCGTAAGATGCTTTTCTGTGACTGGTGAG
TACTCAACCAAGTCATTCTGAGAATAGTGTATGCGGCGACCGAGTTGCTCTTGCCCGGCGTCAATACGGG
ATAATACCGCGCCACATAGCAGAACTTTAAAAGTGCTCATCATTGGAAAACGTTCTTCGGGGCGAAAACT
CTCAAGGATCTTACCGCTGTTGAGATCCAGTTCGATGTAACCCACTCGTGCACCCAACTGATCTTCAGCA
TCTTTTACTTTCACCAGCGTTTCTGGGTGAGCAAAAACAGGAAGGCAAAATGCCGCAAAAAAGGGAATAA
GGGCGACACGGAAATGTTGAATACTCATACTCTTCCTTTTTCAATATTATTGAAGCATTTATCAGGGTTA
TTGTCTCATGAGCGGATACATATTTGAATGTATTTAGAAAAATAAACAAATAGGGGTTCCGCGCACATTT
CCCCGAAAAGTGCCACCTGACGTC
Features (pLannotate 1.2.2; 24 found; start..end, strand, type, name):
     28..80      -  misc_feature   bom (fragment): basis of mobility region from pBR322
    235..614     +  enhancer       CMV enhancer: human cytomegalovirus immediate early enhancer
    615..818     +  promoter       CMV promoter: human cytomegalovirus (CMV) immediate early promoter
    814..847     +  LTR            5' LTR (truncated) (fragment): truncated 5' long terminal repeat (LTR) from HIV-1
    863..881     +  promoter       T7 promoter: promoter for bacteriophage T7 RNA polymerase
    998..1450    +  CDS            HaloTag® (fragment): modified bacterial dehalogenase that forms covalent bonds with chloroalkane derivatives
   1508..1930    +  CDS            HaloTag® (fragment): modified bacterial dehalogenase that forms covalent bonds with chloroalkane derivatives
   1934..2365    +  CDS            RAD53 (fragment): RAD53_YEAST - Also known as MEC2, SAD1, SPK1. Experimental evidence at protein level: Swiss-Prot protein existence level 1. Controls S-phase checkpoint as well as G1 and G2 DNA damage checkpoints. Phosphorylates proteins on serine, threonine, and tyrosine. Prevents entry into anaphase and mitotic exit after DNA damage via regulation of the Polo kinase CDC5. Seems to be involved in the phosphorylation of RPH1. From Saccharomyces cerevisiae (strain ATCC 204508 / S288c) (Baker's yeast).
   2363..2389    +  CDS            NES: nuclear export signal from the HIV Rev protein (Fischer et al., 1995)
   2459..3172    +  CDS            EGFP: EGFP is a basic (constitutively fluorescent) green fluorescent protein published in 1996, derived from Aequorea victoria. It is reported to be a rapidly-maturing weak dimer with moderate acid sensitivity.
   3291..3515    +  polyA_signal   bGH poly(A) signal: bovine growth hormone polyadenylation signal
   3519..3540    +  promoter       SV40 promoter (fragment): SV40 enhancer and early promoter
   3561..3989    +  rep_origin     f1 ori (sequence partly withheld): f1 bacteriophage origin of replication; arrow indicates direction of (+) strand synthesis
   4003..4332    +  promoter       SV40 promoter: SV40 enhancer and early promoter
   4399..5193    +  CDS            NeoR/KanR: aminoglycoside phosphotransferase from Tn5; aph(3')-II (or nptII); confers resistance to neomycin, kanamycin, and G418 (Geneticin®)
   5214..5372    +  CDS            ble (fragment): BLE_KLEPN - Experimental evidence at protein level: Swiss-Prot protein existence level 1. Binding protein with a strong affinity to the bleomycin family of antibiotics. Binds to CL990; an antimitotic-antibiotic compound. From Klebsiella pneumoniae.
   5367..5488    +  polyA_signal   SV40 poly(A) signal: SV40 polyadenylation signal
   5561..5577    -  protein_bind   lac operator: The lac repressor binds to the lac operator to inhibit transcription in E. coli. This inhibition can be relieved by adding lactose or isopropyl-β-D-thiogalactopyranoside (IPTG). lac repressor encoded by lacI
   5585..5615    -  promoter       lac promoter: promoter for the E. coli lac operon
   5630..5651    -  protein_bind   CAP binding site: CAP binding activates transcription in the presence of cAMP. E. coli catabolite activator protein
   5664..5756    -  CDS            lacI (fragment): lac repressor; lacI; The lac repressor binds to the lac operator to inhibit transcription in E. coli. This inhibition can be relieved by adding lactose or isopropyl-β-D-thiogalactopyranoside (IPTG).
   5939..6527    -  rep_origin     ori: high-copy-number ColE1/pMB1/pBR322/pUC origin of replication
   6698..7558    -  CDS            AmpR: β-lactamase; bla; confers resistance to ampicillin, carbenicillin, and related antibiotics
   7559..7663    -  promoter       AmpR promoter: bla
