[The description below was written by a language model from this plasmid's Addgene catalogue record and pLannotate feature annotations shown in this document.]
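Description:
pcDNA3.1-HaloAKAR2.1-NES-T2A-EGFP-CAAX is a 7.7 kb mammalian expression plasmid built on the pcDNA3.1 backbone. It is propagated in E. coli at high copy from a ColE1/pUC-type origin under ampicillin selection (AmpR with its bla promoter). It also carries the usual pcDNA3.1 accessories: an f1 phage origin, and an SV40 early promoter driving NeoR/KanR with an SV40 polyadenylation signal, which could permit G418 selection of stably transfected mammalian cells. Short annotated fragments such as the HIV-1 LTR, ble, lacI and bom matches are probably backbone remnants or incidental similarity hits rather than functional parts.

The payload is a single open reading frame transcribed from the CMV enhancer/promoter and terminated by the bGH poly(A) signal, with a T7 promoter lying just upstream of the coding region. HaloAKAR2.1 is a synthetic chemigenetic reporter of protein kinase A activity, described in the record as having medium basal brightness and a high dynamic range. In the feature table it appears as two separate HaloTag fragments followed by a segment matching yeast RAD53. This layout suggests a rearranged or split HaloTag coupled to a Rad53-derived phosphopeptide-binding module, though the record does not spell out the sensor architecture or the PKA substrate sequence. HaloTag covalently binds chloroalkane-linked dyes, so the readout comes from an added fluorogenic ligand, far-red according to the associated publication title.

An HIV Rev nuclear export signal follows the sensor and keeps it cytosolic. A T2A self-cleaving peptide, named in the record but not annotated, then separates it from EGFP-CAAX. The CAAX motif (also unannotated) directs lipid modification that anchors EGFP at the plasma membrane, providing a co-expressed green membrane marker. The construct is intended for live-cell imaging of PKA signalling, including multiplexed use alongside other reporters.
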