Addgene plasmid #216491: pcDNA3.1-HaloAKAR2.1-NES-T2A-EGFP-CAAX
Purpose: Expression of chemigenetic PKA biosensor (medium basal brightness, high dynamic range) and PM targeted EGFP in mammalian cells
Depositing lab: Jin Zhang. Publication: Far-red chemigenetic kinase biosensors enable multiplexed and super-resolved imaging of signaling networks. Frei MS, Sanchez SA, He X, Liu L, Schneider F, Wang Z, Hakozaki H, Li Y, Lyons AC, Rohm TV, Olefsky JM, Shi L, Schoneberg J, Fraser SE, Mehta S, Wang Y, Zhang J. Nat Biotechnol. 2025 Apr 21. doi: 10.1038/s41587-025-02642-8. PubMed 40258957.
Backbone
  Vector backbone: pcDNA3.1
  Vector type: Mammalian Expression
Growth in bacteria
  Bacterial resistance: Ampicillin, 100 μg/mL
  Growth temperature: 37°C
  Growth strain: DH5alpha
  Copy number: High Copy
Gene/Insert
  Gene/Insert name: HaloAKAR2.1
  Species: Synthetic
  Promoter: CMV
  Tag / fusion protein: NES, T2A-EGFP-CAAX (C terminal on insert)
  Cloning method: Gibson Cloning
  Sequencing primers: 5′ CMV forward; 3′ BGH reverse
Terms and licenses: Academic/Nonprofit Terms; Industry Terms: Not Available to Industry
How to cite: pcDNA3.1-HaloAKAR2.1-NES-T2A-EGFP-CAAX was a gift from Jin Zhang (Addgene plasmid # 216491 ; http://n2t.net/addgene:216491 ; RRID:Addgene_216491)
